Addgene plasmid #62214: pCS2z
Purpose: (Empty Backbone) pCS2 with antifreeze protein terminator instead of sv40
Depositing lab: Harold Burgess. Depositing organization: National Institute of Child Health and Human Development (NICHD). Publication: Increased functional protein expression using nucleotide sequence features enriched in highly expressed genes in zebrafish. Horstick EJ, Jordan DC, Bergeron SA, Tabor KM, Serpe M, Feldman B, Burgess HA. Nucleic Acids Res. 2015 Jan 27. pii: gkv035. 10.1093/nar/gkv035 PubMed 25628360.
Backbone
  Vector backbone: pCS2
  Backbone size (bp): 4313
  Modifications to backbone: Replaced SV40 with ocean pout antifreeze protein UTR
  Vector type: mRNA synthesis
Growth in bacteria
  Bacterial resistance: Ampicillin, 100 μg/mL
  Growth temperature: 37°C
  Growth strain: Top10
  Copy number: High Copy
Gene/Insert
  Sequencing primers: 5′ sp6
Terms and licenses: Academic/Nonprofit Terms; Industry Terms: Not Available to Industry
How to cite: pCS2z was a gift from Harold Burgess (Addgene plasmid # 62214 ; http://n2t.net/addgene:62214 ; RRID:Addgene_62214)
