[The description below was written by a language model from this plasmid's Addgene catalogue record and pLannotate feature annotations shown in this document.]
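Description:
pCS2z is an empty expression and in vitro transcription backbone derived from pCS2, totalling 4,313 bp. The SV40 late polyadenylation region of the parent vector has been replaced with the 3′ UTR/terminator of the ocean pout antifreeze protein gene. It is catalogued as an mRNA synthesis vector and carries no insert. In bacteria it is maintained at high copy through a ColE1/pUC-type origin and selected with ampicillin via the β-lactamase gene and its own promoter. An f1 phage origin is also present, which in principle permits single-stranded DNA production. Short lacZα and lacI fragments, together with the lac promoter, operator and CAP site, are remnants of the cloning-vector ancestry rather than functional parts of the expression unit.

The functional cassette begins with the simian cytomegalovirus IE94 enhancer/promoter, which runs up to the end of the circular map and is followed immediately by an SP6 promoter. A coding sequence placed downstream can therefore be expressed directly from injected or transfected DNA, or transcribed in vitro with SP6 RNA polymerase to make sense mRNA. A T3 promoter on the opposite strand lies beyond the cloning region and points back toward it, allowing antisense transcripts to be made. The roughly 550 bp between the SP6 and T3 promoters is not annotated in the feature table. This interval presumably holds the cloning sites and the antifreeze protein UTR, but the record does not map them. The associated publication concerns sequence features that increase functional protein expression in zebrafish, which suggests the swapped 3′ region is meant to improve expression of mRNAs or transgenes in that system.
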