Features (pLannotate 1.2.2; 12 found; start..end, strand, type, name):
     35..53      +  promoter       SP6 promoter: promoter for bacteriophage SP6 RNA polymerase
    609..627     -  promoter       T3 promoter: promoter for bacteriophage T3 RNA polymerase
    672..688     -  protein_bind   lac operator: The lac repressor binds to the lac operator to inhibit transcription in E. coli. This inhibition can be relieved by adding lactose or isopropyl-β-D-thiogalactopyranoside (IPTG). lac repressor encoded by lacI
    696..726     -  promoter       lac promoter: promoter for the E. coli lac operon
    741..762     -  protein_bind   CAP binding site: CAP binding activates transcription in the presence of cAMP. E. coli catabolite activator protein
    775..867     -  CDS            lacI (fragment): lac repressor; lacI; The lac repressor binds to the lac operator to inhibit transcription in E. coli. This inhibition can be relieved by adding lactose or isopropyl-β-D-thiogalactopyranoside (IPTG).
   1050..1638    -  rep_origin     ori: high-copy-number ColE1/pMB1/pBR322/pUC origin of replication
   1809..2669    -  CDS            AmpR: β-lactamase; bla; confers resistance to ampicillin, carbenicillin, and related antibiotics
   2670..2774    -  promoter       AmpR promoter: bla
   2827..3255    -  rep_origin     f1 ori (sequence partly withheld): f1 bacteriophage origin of replication; arrow indicates direction of (+) strand synthesis
   3260..3326    -  CDS            lacZα (fragment): LacZα fragment of β-galactosidase; lacZ fragment
   3329..4313    +  promoter       CMV IE94 promoter: enhancer/promoter region of simian cytomegalovirus major immediate early transcription unit IE94
>Addgene plasmid #62214 | pCS2z | depositor full sequence | sequence record 101849 | pCS2z sequence 4313 bps
CGCCATTCTGCCTGGGGACGTCGGAGCAAGCTTGATTTAGGTGACACTATAGAATACAAGCTACTTGTTC
TTTTTGCAGGATCCCATCGATTCGAATTCAAGGCCTCTAGAGCCACCATGGGGTAACTCGAGCCTCTAGT
AATTAAGTCTCAGCCACCGTTAACTGAACATGTCAAAACCTGTGGAGACTGTTGAGATTTGATGTTCTGA
AAAGATAAAGCCTATAAATAAAATGTTGCCCAAATTTCCTGCCTGATGTTTTTCTTTGTCTTTGCTACAT
GGCTTTGCTGCTCGGATCGGCTCACTCTGTGTATGCCACGTTCACTTTGTACTCTCCTTCTCACGGTAGG
TTTATTATTTTTAGATGTGCAGTTAGTTTCTGTGAAATAACACACCACACACTGATATTGTCTGTGCATT
GACTTGGTGAGTGCACATTGTTTTTGATCTTGACATATTTATATTTGATTGATCAGGTGAACTGTGTGAA
TCTAAAGTGCTCCATACAGATGTTCTGCATTGAAAATATTCTCATTTTATTAGTGGAAGTGAGTGTATGC
CAGCGGCCGCGGCGCCAATGCATTGGGCCCGGTACCCAGCTTTTGTTCCCTTTAGTGAGGGTTAATTGCG
CGCTTGGCGTAATCATGGTCATAGCTGTTTCCTGTGTGAAATTGTTATCCGCTCACAATTCCACACAACA
TACGAGCCGGGAGCATAAAGTGTAAAGCCTGGGGTGCCTAATGAGTGAGCTAACTCACATTAATTGCGTT
GCGCTCACTGCCCGCTTTCCAGTCGGGAAACCTGTCGTGCCAGCTGCATTAATGAATCGGCCAACGCGCG
GGGAGAGGCGGTTTGCGTATTGGGCGCTCTTCCGCTTCCTCGCTCACTGACTCGCTGCGCTCGGTCGTTC
GGCTGCGGCGAGCGGTATCAGCTCACTCAAAGGCGGTAATACGGTTATCCACAGAATCAGGGGATAACGC
AGGAAAGAACATGTGAGCAAAAGGCCAGCAAAAGGCCAGGAACCGTAAAAAGGCCGCGTTGCTGGCGTTT
TTCCATAGGCTCCGCCCCCCTGACGAGCATCACAAAAATCGACGCTCAAGTCAGAGGTGGCGAAACCCGA
CAGGACTATAAAGATACCAGGCGTTTCCCCCTGGAAGCTCCCTCGTGCGCTCTCCTGTTCCGACCCTGCC
GCTTACCGGATACCTGTCCGCCTTTCTCCCTTCGGGAAGCGTGGCGCTTTCTCATAGCTCACGCTGTAGG
TATCTCAGTTCGGTGTAGGTCGTTCGCTCCAAGCTGGGCTGTGTGCACGAACCCCCCGTTCAGCCCGACC
GCTGCGCCTTATCCGGTAACTATCGTCTTGAGTCCAACCCGGTAAGACACGACTTATCGCCACTGGCAGC
AGCCACTGGTAACAGGATTAGCAGAGCGAGGTATGTAGGCGGTGCTACAGAGTTCTTGAAGTGGTGGCCT
AACTACGGCTACACTAGAAGGACAGTATTTGGTATCTGCGCTCTGCTGAAGCCAGTTACCTTCGGAAAAA
GAGTTGGTAGCTCTTGATCCGGCAAACAAACCACCGCTGGTAGCGGTGGTTTTTTTGTTTGCAAGCAGCA
GATTACGCGCAGAAAAAAAGGATCTCAAGAAGATCCTTTGATCTTTTCTACGGGGTCTGACGCTCAGTGG
AACGAAAACTCACGTTAAGGGATTTTGGTCATGAGATTATCAAAAAGGATCTTCACCTAGATCCTTTTAA
ATTAAAAATGAAGTTTTAAATCAATCTAAAGTATATATGAGTAAACTTGGTCTGACAGTTACCAATGCTT
AATCAGTGAGGCACCTATCTCAGCGATCTGTCTATTTCGTTCATCCATAGTTGCCTGACTCCCCGTCGTG
TAGATAACTACGATACGGGAGGGCTTACCATCTGGCCCCAGTGCTGCAATGATACCGCGAGACCCACGCT
CACCGGCTCCAGATTTATCAGCAATAAACCAGCCAGCCGGAAGGGCCGAGCGCAGAAGTGGTCCTGCAAC
TTTATCCGCCTCCATCCAGTCTATTAATTGTTGCCGGGAAGCTAGAGTAAGTAGTTCGCCAGTTAATAGT
TTGCGCAACGTTGTTGCCATTGCTACAGGCATCGTGGTGTCACGCTCGTCGTTTGGTATGGCTTCATTCA
GCTCCGGTTCCCAACGATCAAGGCGAGTTACATGATCCCCCATGTTGTGCAAAAAAGCGGTTAGCTCCTT
CGGTCCTCCGATCGTTGTCAGAAGTAAGTTGGCCGCAGTGTTATCACTCATGGTTATGGCAGCACTGCAT
AATTCTCTTACTGTCATGCCATCCGTAAGATGCTTTTCTGTGACTGGTGAGTACTCAACCAAGTCATTCT
GAGAATAGTGTATGCGGCGACCGAGTTGCTCTTGCCCGGCGTCAATACGGGATAATACCGCGCCACATAG
CAGAACTTTAAAAGTGCTCATCATTGGAAAACGTTCTTCGGGGCGAAAACTCTCAAGGATCTTACCGCTG
TTGAGATCCAGTTCGATGTAACCCACTCGTGCACCCAACTGATCTTCAGCATCTTTTACTTTCACCAGCG
TTTCTGGGTGAGCAAAAACAGGAAGGCAAAATGCCGCAAAAAAGGGAATAAGGGCGACACGGAAATGTTG
AATACTCATACTCTTCCTTTTTCAATATTATTGAAGCATTTATCAGGGTTATTGTCTCATGAGCGGATAC
ATATTTGAATGTATTTAGAAAAATAAACAAATAGGGGTTCCGCGCACATTTCCCCGAAAAGTGCCACCTA
AATTGTAAGCGTTAATATTTTGTTAAAATTCGCGTTAAATTTTTGTTAAATCAGCTCATTTTTTAACCAA
TAGGCCGAAATCGGCAAAATCCCTTATAAATCAAAAGAATAGACCGAGATAGGGT
[37 nt withheld, positions 2926-2962]
AAAGAACGTGGACTCCAACGTCAAAGG
[49 nt withheld, positions 2990-3038]
T
[91 nt withheld, positions 3040-3130]
G
[124 nt withheld, positions 3132-3255]
CCCATTCGCCATTCAGGCTGCGCAACTGTTGGGAAGGGCGATCGGTGCGGGCCTCTTCGCTATTACGCCA
GTCGACCATAGCCAATTCAATATGGCGTATATGGACTCATGCCAATTCAATATGGTGGATCTGGACCTGT
GCCAATTCAATATGGCGTATATGGACTCGTGCCAATTCAATATGGTGGATCTGGACCCCAGCCAATTCAA
TATGGCGGACTTGGCACCATGCCAATTCAATATGGCGGACTTGGCACTGTGCCAACTGGGGAGGGGTCTA
CTTGGCACGGTGCCAAGTTTGAGGAGGGGTCTTGGCCCTGTGCCAAGTCCGCCATATTGAATTGGCATGG
TGCCAATAATGGCGGCCATATTGGCTATATGCCAGGATCAATATATAGGCAATATCCAATATGGCCCTAT
GCCAATATGGCTATTGGCCAGGTTCAATACTATGTATTGGCCCTATGCCATATAGTATTCCATATATGGG
TTTTCCTATTGACGTAGATAGCCCCTCCCAATGGGCGGTCCCATATACCATATATGGGGCTTCCTAATAC
CGCCCATAGCCACTCCCCCATTGACGTCAATGGTCTCTATATATGGTCTTTCCTATTGACGTCATATGGG
CGGTCCTATTGACGTATATGGCGCCTCCCCCATTGACGTCAATTACGGTAAATGGCCCGCCTGGCTCAAT
GCCCATTGACGTCAATAGGACCACCCACCATTGACGTCAATGGGATGGCTCATTGCCCATTCATATCCGT
TCTCACGCCCCCTATTGACGTCAATGACGGTAAATGGCCCACTTGGCAGTACATCAATATCTATTAATAG
TAACTTGGCAAGTACATTACTATTGGAAGGACGCCAGGGTACATTGGCAGTACTCCCATTGACGTCAATG
GCGGTAAATGGCCCGCGATGGCTGCCAAGTACATCCCCATTGACGTCAATGGGGAGGGGCAATGACGCAA
ATGGGCGTTCCATTGACGTAAATGGGCGGTAGGCGTGCCTAATGGGAGGTCTATATAAGCAATGCTCGTT
TAGGGAAC
