>Addgene plasmid #62214 | pCS2z | addgene partial sequence | sequence record 104038 | CMV-F 5'-CGCAAATGGGCGGTAGGCGTG-3'
CTATATAAGCAATGCTCGTTTAGGGAACCGCCATTCTGCCTGGGGACGTCGGAGCAAGCTTGATTTAGGT
GACACTATAGAATACAAGCTACTTGTTCTTTTTGCAGGATCCCATCGATTCGAATTCAAGGCCTCTAGAG
CCACCATGGGGTAACTCGAGCCTCTAGTAATTAAGTCTCAGCCACCGTTAACTGAACATGTCAAAACCTG
TGGAGACTGTTGAGATTTGATGTTCTGAAAAGATAAAGCCTATAAATAAAATGTTGCCCAAATTTCCTGC
CTGATGTTTTTCTTTGTCTTTGCTACATGGCTTTGCTGCTCGGATCGGCTCACTCTGTGTATGCCACGTT
CACTTTGTACTCTCCTTCTCACGGTAGGTTTATTATTTTTAGATGTGCAGTTAGTTTCTGTGAAATAACA
CACCACACACTGATATTGTCTGTGCATTGACTTGGTGAGTGCACATTGTTTTTGATCTTGACATATTTAT
ATTTGATTGATCAGGTGAACTGTGTGAATCTAAAGTGCTCCATACAGATGTTCTGCATTGAAAATATTCT
CATTTTATTAGTGGAAGTGAGTGTATGCCAGCGGCCGCGGCGCCAATGCATTGGGCCCGGTACCCAGCTT
TTGTTCCCTTTAGTGAGGGTTAATTGCGCGCTTGGCGTAATCATGGTCATAGCTGTTTCCTGTGTGAAAT
TGTTATCCGCTCACAATTCCACACAACATACGAGCCGGGAGCATAAAGTGTAAAGCCTGGGGTGCCTAAT
GAGTGAGCTAACTCACATTAATTGCGTTGCGCTCACTGCCCGCTTTCCAGTCGGGAAACCTGTCGTGCCA
GCTGCATTAATGAATCGGCCAACGCGCGGGGAGAGGCGGTTTGCGTATTGGGCGCTCTTCCGCTTCCTCG
CTCACTGACTCGCTGCGCTCGGTCGTTCGGCTGCGGCGAGCGGTATCAGCTCACTCAAAGGCGGTAATAC
GGTTATCCACAGAATCAGGGGATAACGCAGGAAAGAACATGTGAGCAAAAGGCCAGCAAAAGGCCAGGAA
CCGTAAAAAGGCCGCGTTGCTGGCGTTTTTCCATAGGCTCCGCCC
