>Addgene plasmid #62214 | pCS2z | addgene partial sequence | sequence record 104042 | pBR322ori-F 5'-GGGAAACGCCTGGTATCTTT-3'
CCTCTGACTTGAGCGTCGATTTTTGTGATGCTCGTCAGGGGGGCGGAGCCTATGGAAAAACGCCAGCAAC
GCGGCCTTTTTACGGTTCCTGGCCTTTTGCTGGCCTTTTGCTCACATGTTCTTTCCTGCGTTATCCCCTG
ATTCTGTGGATAACCGTATTACCGCCTTTGAGTGAGCTGATACCGCTCGCCGCAGCCGAACGACCGAGCG
CAGCGAGTCAGTGAGCGAGGAAGCGGAAGAGCGCCCAATACGCAAACCGCCTCTCCCCGCGCGTTGGCCG
ATTCATTAATGCAGCTGGCACGACAGGTTTCCCGACTGGAAAGCGGGCAGTGAGCGCAACGCAATTAATG
TGAGTTAGCTCACTCATTAGGCACCCCAGGCTTTACACTTTATGCTCCCGGCTCGTATGTTGTGTGGAAT
TGTGAGCGGATAACAATTTCACACAGGAAACAGCTATGACCATGATTACGCCAAGCGCGCAATTAACCCT
CACTAAAGGGAACAAAAGCTGGGTACCGGGCCCAATGCATTGGCGCCGCGGCCGCTGGCATACACTCACT
TCCACTAATAAAATGAGAATATTTTCAATGCAGAACATCTGTATGGAGCACTTTAGATTCACACAGTTCA
CCTGATCAATCAAATATAAATATGTCAAGATCAAAAACAATGTGCACTCACCAAGTCAATGCACAGACAA
TATCAGTGTGTGGTGTGTTATTTCACAGAAACTAACTGCACATCTAAAAATAATAAACCTACCGTGAGAA
GGAGAGTACAAAGTGAACGTGGCATACACAGAGTGAGCCGATCCGAGCAGCAAAGCCATGTAGCAAAGAC
AAAGAAAAACATCAGGCAGGAAATTTGGGCAACATTTTATTTATAGGCTTTATCTTTTCAGAACATCAAA
TCTCAACAGTCTCCACAGGTTTTGACATGTTCAGTTAACGGTGGCTGAGACTTAATTACTAGAGGCTCGA
GTTACCCCATGGTGGCTCTAGAGGCCTTGAATTCGAATCGATGGGATCCTGCAAAA
